Addgene plasmid #231615: pVCS1
Purpose: Cumate and vanillate inducible toggle switch reported by mKate and/or sfGFP fluorescence signals; has RBS1 at R1 site and RBS1 at R2 site.
Depositing lab: Hans Christopher Bernstein. Depositing organization: University of Tromso. Publication: Fine-Tuning Genetic Circuits via Host Context and RBS Modulation. Chan DTC, Winter L, Bjerg J, Krsmanovic S, Baldwin GS, Bernstein HC. ACS Synth Biol. 2025 Jan 17;14(1):193-205. doi: 10.1021/acssynbio.4c00551. Epub 2025 Jan 4. PubMed 39754601.
Backbone
  Vector backbone: pSEVA231
  Backbone manufacturer: SEVA Collection
  Backbone size w/o insert (bp): 2996
  Vector type: Bacterial Expression, Synthetic Biology
Growth in bacteria
  Bacterial resistance: Kanamycin, 50 μg/mL
  Growth temperature: 37°C
  Growth strain: DH5alpha
  Copy number: Low Copy
Gene/Insert
  Gene/Insert name: Pcym-VanR-mKate2-Pvan-CymR-sfGFP
  Species: Synthetic
  Insert size (bp): 3618
  Promoter: Pvan/Pcym
  Cloning method: Other
Terms and licenses: Academic/Nonprofit Terms; Industry Terms: Not Available to Industry
Depositor comments: Please visit https://doi.org/10.1101/2024.07.20.604438 for bioRxiv preprint.
How to cite: pVCS1 was a gift from Hans Christopher Bernstein (Addgene plasmid # 231615 ; http://n2t.net/addgene:231615 ; RRID:Addgene_231615)
