[The description below was written by a language model from this plasmid's Addgene catalogue record and pLannotate feature annotations shown in this document.]
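Description:
pVCS1 is a bacterial synthetic-biology plasmid built on the pSEVA231 backbone from the SEVA collection. It replicates through the broad-host-range pBBR1 oriV together with its cognate pBBR1 Rep protein, is recorded as low copy, and is selected with kanamycin via the aphA1 (nptI) aminoglycoside resistance gene. The sequenced record is about 6.4 kb. Lambda t0 and rrnB T1 terminators flank the cargo region, insulating it from the backbone functions.

The payload is a roughly 3.6 kb synthetic genetic toggle switch, Pcym-VanR-mKate2-Pvan-CymR-sfGFP, made of two mutually repressing modules. In the first, a cumate-responsive promoter carrying two CuO operators (binding sites for the Pseudomonas putida CymR repressor) drives VanR followed by the red fluorescent protein mKate2. In the second, a vanillate-responsive promoter drives CymR followed by superfolder GFP. The annotation finds a J23119-type promoter fragment and a hammerhead ribozyme, which probably acts as a 5' insulator, just upstream of cymR. VanR and the vanillate operator are not picked up in the feature table, but the unannotated stretch between the CuO sites and mKate2 is consistent with the VanR coding region named in the catalogue entry.

Because each repressor shuts off the promoter expressing the other, the circuit is designed to settle into one of two states. Cumate relieves CymR repression and favours the VanR/mKate2 (red) state, whereas vanillate relieves VanR repression and favours the CymR/sfGFP (green) state. This variant carries RBS1 at both the R1 and R2 ribosome-binding-site positions, which suggests it belongs to a set of RBS variants. The associated study examined how RBS strength and host context tune circuit behaviour.
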