Features (pLannotate 1.2.2; 12 found; start..end, strand, type, name):
    133..160     +  protein_bind   CuO: CymR-binding P2 operator sequence from the p-cmt operon of Pseudomonas putida (Mullick et al., 2006) CymR
    191..218     +  protein_bind   CuO: CymR-binding P2 operator sequence from the p-cmt operon of Pseudomonas putida (Mullick et al., 2006) CymR
   1150..1839    +  CDS            mKate2: mKate2 is a basic (constitutively fluorescent) red fluorescent protein published in 2009, derived from Entacmaea quadricolor. It is reported to be a rapidly-maturing monomer with moderate acid sensitivity.
   1979..2003    +  promoter       J23119(SpeI) promoter (fragment): bacterial promoter (Registry of Standard Biological Parts BBa J23119) modified to end with an SpeI site
   2016..2071    +  ncRNA          Hammerhead 3: Accession: RF00008 - Hammerhead ribozyme (type III)
   2150..2758    +  CDS            cymR: CYMR_PSEPU - Experimental evidence at transcript level: Swiss-Prot protein existence level 2. Involved in the repression of the cym and cmt operons which are responsible of the p-cymene degradation. From Pseudomonas putida (Arthrobacter siderocapsulatus).
   2819..3529    +  CDS            superfolder GFP: GFP variant that folds robustly even when fused to poorly folded proteins (Pédelacq et al., 2006)
   3597..3691    +  terminator     lambda t0 terminator: transcription terminator from phage lambda
   3823..4635    +  CDS            aphA1: KKA1_ECOLX - Also known as nptI. Protein inferred from homology: Swiss-Prot protein existence level 3. Resistance to kanamycin and structurally-related aminoglycosides, including amikacin. From Escherichia coli.
   4722..5384    -  CDS            pBBR1 Rep: replication protein for the broad-host-range plasmid pBBR1 from Bordetella bronchiseptica
   5385..6156    -  rep_origin     pBBR1 oriV: replication origin of the broad-host-range plasmid pBBR1 from Bordetella bronchiseptica; requires the pBBR1 Rep protein for replication
   6271..6357    -  terminator     rrnB T1 terminator: Escherichia coli rrnB; transcription terminator T1 from the E. coli rrnB gene
>Addgene plasmid #231615 | pVCS1 | addgene full sequence | sequence record 464094 | Addgene NGS Result
CTCGGGTAAGAACTCGCACTTCGTGGAAACACTATTATCTGGTGGGTCTCTGTCCCTCGGTACCAAATTC
CAGAAAAGAGACGCTTTCGAGCGTCTTTTTTCGTTTTGGTCCGTGCCTACTCTGGAAAATCTAACAAACA
GACAATCTGGTCTGTTTGTATTATGGAAAATTTTTCTGTATAATAGATTCAACAAACAGACAATCTGGTC
TGTTTGTATTATAGCGCTCAACGGGTGTGCTTCCCGTTCTGATGAGTCCGTGAGGACGAAAGCGCCTCTA
CAAATAATTTTGTTTAAGGCTCGTGTTACTATTGGCTGAGATAAGGGTAGCAGAAAATCACACAGGACTA
GTCCATGGACATGCCTCGTATTAAACCGGGTCAGCGTGTTATGATGGCACTGCGTAAAATGATTGCAAGC
GGTGAAATCAAAAGTGGTGAACGTATTGCAGAAATTCCGACCGCAGCAGCACTGGGTGTTAGCCGTATGC
CGGTTCGTATCGCACTGCGTTCACTGGAACAAGAAGGTCTGGTTGTTCGTCTGGGTGCACGTGGTTATGC
AGCCCGTGGTGTTAGCAGCGATCAGATTCGTGATGCAATTGAAGTTCGTGGTGTTCTGGAAGGTTTTGCA
GCACGTCGTCTGGCAGAACGTGGTATGACCGCAGAAACCCATGCACGTTTTGTTGTACTGATTGCAGAAG
GTGAAGCACTGTTTGCAGCCGGTCGCCTGAATGGTGAAGATCTGGATCGTTATGCCGCATATAATCAGGC
ATTTCATGATACCCTGGTTAGCGCAGCAGGTAATGGTGCAGTTGAAAGCGCACTGGCACGTAATGGTTTT
GAACCGTTTGCAGCAGCCGGTGCACTGGCCCTGGATCTGATGGACCTGTCTGCCGAATATGAACATCTGC
TGGCAGCACATCGTCAGCATCAGGCAGTTCTGGATGCAGTTAGCTGTGGTGATGCCGAAGGTGCAGAACG
TATTATGCGTGATCATGCACTGGCAGCAATTCGTAATGCAAAAGTTTTTGAAGCAGCAGCAAGCGCAGGC
GCACCGCTGGGTGCAGCATGGTCAATTCGTGCAGATTGAGGCTCGGTATCTCGTGGTCTGACGGTAAAAT
CTATTGTAAAAGAGGAGAAATAGTCCATGTCAGAATTAATTAAAGAAAATATGCACATGAAATTATATAT
GGAAGGTACTGTCAACAATCATCATTTCAAATGCACATCCGAAGGTGAAGGTAAACCATATGAAGGCACA
CAAACAATGCGCATCAAAGCAGTTGAAGGTGGACCCCTGCCCTTTGCGTTTGACATTCTCGCAACGAGCT
TTATGTACGGGTCTAAAACTTTTATCAATCACACCCAAGGCATTCCTGACTTTTTTAAACAGTCCTTTCC
TGAAGGCTTTACCTGGGAACGTGTAACAACTTATGAAGATGGCGGTGTACTTACAGCAACTCAAGATACG
AGTTTACAAGATGGCTGTCTGATTTACAATGTTAAAATCCGTGGCGTAAATTTCCCGAGTAACGGACCCG
TAATGCAAAAAAAAACTCTTGGTTGGGAAGCATCAACAGAAACCTTATATCCTGCGGACGGTGGCTTAGA
AGGACGCGCAGACATGGCACTGAAATTAGTTGGAGGCGGTCATTTAATCTGCAACCTGAAAACAACCTAT
CGTTCCAAAAAACCCGCTAAAAACCTTAAAATGCCTGGAGTATACTATGTTGATCGTCGCTTAGAACGTA
TTAAAGAAGCTGATAAAGAAACCTACGTTGAACAACATGAAGTAGCCGTAGCCCGTTATTGTGACCTTCC
GTCGAAATTAGGACATCGTTGAGGCTCGTTACTTACGACACTCCAGACAGTCAGAGGGTATTTATTGAAC
TAGTCCGACGAACAATAAGGCCTCCCTAACGGGGGGCCTTTTTTATTGATAACAAAAGTGCCTACTCTGG
AAAATCTATTGGATCCAATTGACAGCTAGCTCAGTCCTAGGTACCATTGGATCCAATAGTAGTCACCGGC
TGTGCTTGCCGGTCTGATGAGCCTGTGAAGGCGAAACTACCTCTACAAATAATTTTGTTTAAGGCTCGTG
TTACTATTGGCTGAGATAAGGGTAGCAGAAAATCACACAGGACTAGTCCATGAGCCCGAAACGTCGTACC
CAGGCAGAACGTGCAATGGAAACCCAGGGTAAACTGATTGCAGCAGCACTGGGTGTTCTGCGTGAAAAAG
GTTATGCAGGTTTTCGTATTGCAGATGTTCCGGGTGCAGCCGGTGTTAGCCGTGGTGCACAGAGCCATCA
TTTTCCGACCAAACTGGAACTGCTGCTGGCAACCTTTGAATGGCTGTATGAGCAGATTACCGAACGTAGC
CGTGCACGTCTGGCAAAACTGAAACCGGAAGATGATGTTATTCAGCAGATGCTGGATGATGCAGCAGAAT
TTTTTCTGGATGATGATTTTAGCATCGGCCTGGATCTGATTGTTGCAGCAGATCGTGATCCGGCACTGCG
TGAAGGTATTCAGCGTACCGTTGAACGTAATCGTTTTGTTGTTGAAGATATGTGGCTGGGTGTGCTGGTG
AGCCGTGGTCTGAGCCGTGATGATGCCGAAGATATTCTGTGGCTGATTTTTAACAGCGTTCGTGGTCTGG
TAGTTCGTAGCCTGTGGCAGAAAGATAAAGAACGTTTTGAACGTGTGCGTAATAGCACCCTGGAAATTGC
ACGTGAACGTTATGCAAAATTCAAACGTTGAGGCTCGGTATCTCGTGGTCTGACGGTAAAATCTATTGTA
AAAGAGGAGAAATAGTCCATGCGTAAAGGCGAAGAGCTGTTCACTGGTGTCGTCCCTATTCTGGTGGAAC
TGGATGGTGATGTCAACGGTCATAAGTTTTCCGTGCGTGGCGAGGGTGAAGGTGACGCAACTAATGGTAA
ACTGACGCTGAAGTTCATCTGTACTACTGGTAAACTGCCGGTACCTTGGCCGACTCTGGTAACGACGCTG
ACTTATGGTGTTCAGTGCTTTGCTCGTTATCCGGACCATATGAAGCAGCATGACTTCTTCAAGTCCGCCA
TGCCGGAAGGCTATGTGCAGGAACGCACGATTTCCTTTAAGGATGACGGCACGTACAAAACGCGTGCGGA
AGTGAAATTTGAAGGCGATACTCTGGTAAACCGCATTGAGCTGAAAGGCATTGACTTTAAAGAAGACGGC
AATATCCTGGGCCATAAGCTGGAATACAATTTTAACAGCCACAATGTTTACATCACCGCCGATAAACAAA
AAAATGGCACTAAAGCGAATTTTAAAATTCGCCACAACGTGGAGGATGGCAGCGTGCAGCTGGCTGATCA
CTACCAGCAAAACACTCCAATCGGTGATGGTCCTGTTCTGCTGCCAGACAATCACTATCTGAGCACGCAA
AGCGTTCTGTCTAAAGATCCGAACGAGAAACGCGATCATATGGTTCTGCTGGAGTTCGTAACCGCAGCGG
GCATCACGCATGGTATGGATGAACTGTACGGCTCGGGAGACCTATCGGTAATAACAGTCCAATCTGGTGT
AACTTCGGAATCGTCCACTAGTCTTGGACTCCTGTTGATAGATCCAGTAATGACCTCAGAACTCCATCTG
GATTTGTTCAGAACGCTCGGTTGCCGCCGGGCGTTTTTTATTGGTGAGAATCCAGGGGTCCCCAATAATT
ACGATTTAAATTTGTGTCTCAAAATCTCTGATGTTACATTGCACAAGATAAAAATATATCATCATGAACA
ATAAAACTGTCTGCTTACATAAACAGTAATACAAGGGGTGTTATGAGCCATATTCAGCGTGAAACGAGCT
GTAGCCGTCCGCGTCTGAACAGCAACATGGATGCGGATCTGTATGGCTATAAATGGGCGCGTGATAACGT
GGGTCAGAGCGGCGCGACCATTTATCGTCTGTATGGCAAACCGGATGCGCCGGAACTGTTTCTGAAACAT
GGCAAAGGCAGCGTGGCGAACGATGTGACCGATGAAATGGTGCGTCTGAACTGGCTGACCGAATTTATGC
CGCTGCCGACCATTAAACATTTTATTCGCACCCCGGATGATGCGTGGCTGCTGACCACCGCGATTCCGGG
CAAAACCGCGTTTCAGGTGCTGGAAGAATATCCGGATAGCGGCGAAAACATTGTGGATGCGCTGGCCGTG
TTTCTGCGTCGTCTGCATAGCATTCCGGTGTGCAACTGCCCGTTTAACAGCGATCGTGTGTTTCGTCTGG
CCCAGGCGCAGAGCCGTATGAACAACGGCCTGGTGGATGCGAGCGATTTTGATGATGAACGTAACGGCTG
GCCGGTGGAACAGGTGTGGAAAGAAATGCATAAACTGCTGCCGTTTAGCCCGGATAGCGTGGTGACCCAC
GGCGATTTTAGCCTGGATAACCTGATTTTCGATGAAGGCAAACTGATTGGCTGCATTGATGTGGGCCGTG
TGGGCATTGCGGATCGTTATCAGGATCTGGCCATTCTGTGGAACTGCCTGGGCGAATTTAGCCCGAGCCT
GCAAAAACGTCTGTTTCAGAAATATGGCATTGATAATCCGGATATGAACAAACTGCAATTTCATCTGATG
CTGGATGAATTTTTCTAATAATTAATTGGACCGCGGTCCGCGCGTTGTCCTTTTCCGCTGCATAACCCTG
CTTCGGGGTCATTATAGGCCGTAGGCCGGCCCTACCGGCGCGGCAGCGTTACCCGTGTCGGCGGCTCCAA
CGGCTCGCCATCGTCCAGAAAACACGGCTCATCGGGCATCGGCAGGCGCTGCTGCCCGCGCCGTTCCCAT
TCCTCCGTTTCGGTCAAGGCTGGCAGGTCTGGTTCCATGCCCGGAATGCCGGGCTGGCTGGGCGGCTCCT
CGCCGGGGCCGGTCGGTAGTTGCTGCTCGCCCGGATACAGGGTCGGGATGCGGCGCAGGTCGCCATGCCC
CAACAGCGATTCGTCCTGGTCGTCGTGATCAACCACCACGGCGGCACTGAACACCGACAGGCGCAACTGG
TCGCGGGGCTGGCCCCACGCCACGCGGTCATTGACCACGTAGGCCGACACGGTGCCGGGGCCGTTGAGCT
TCACGACGGAGATCCAGCGCTCGGCCACCAAGTCCTTGACTGCGTATTGGACCGTCCGCAAAGAACGTCC
GATGAGCTTGGAAAGTGTCTTCTGGCTGACCACCACGGCGTTCTGGTGGCCCATCTGCGCCACGAGGTGA
TGCAGCAGCATTGCCGCCGTGGGTTTCCTCGCAATAAGCCCGGCCCACGCCTCATGCGCTTTGCGTTCCG
TTTGCACCCAGTGACCGGGCTTGTTCTTGGCTTGAATGCCGATTTCTCTGGACTGCGTGGCCATGCTTAT
CTCCATGCGGTAGGGGTGCCGCACGGTTGCGGCACCATGCGCAATCAGCTGCAACTTTTCGGCAGCGCGA
CAACAATTATGCGTTGCGTAAAAGTGGCAGTCAATTACAGATTTTCTTTAACCTACGCAATGAGCTATTG
CGGGGGGTGCCGCAATGAGCTGTTGCGTACCCCCCTTTTTTAAGTTGTTGATTTTTAAGTCTTTCGCATT
TCGCCCTATATCTAGTTCTTTGGTGCCCAAAGAAGGGCACCCCTGCGGGGTTCCCCCACGCCTTCGGCGC
GGCTCCCCCTCCGGCAAAAAGTGGCCCCTCCGGGGCTTGTTGATCGACTGCGCGGCCTTCGGCCTTGCCC
AAGGTGGCGCTGCCCCCTTGGAACCCCCGCACTCGCCGCCGTGAGGCTCGGGGGGCAGGCGGGCGGGCTT
CGCCCTTCGACTGCCCCCACTCGCATAGGCTTGGGTCGTTCCAGGCGCGTCAAGGCCAAGCCGCTGCGCG
GTCGCTGCGCGAGCCTTGACCCGCCTTCCACTTGGTGTCCAACCGGCAAGCGAAGCGCGCAGGCCGCAGG
CCGGAGGCTTTTCCCCAGAGAAAATTAAAAAAATTGATGGGGCAAGGCCGCAGGCCGCGCAGTTGGAGCC
GGTGGGTATGTGGTCGAAGGCTGGGTAGCCGGTGGGCAATCCCTGTGGTCAAGCTCGTGGGCAGGCGCAG
CCTGTCCATCAGCTTGTCCAGCAGGGTTGTCCACGGGCCGAGCGAAGCGAGCCAGCCGGTGGCCGCTCGC
GGCCATCGTCCACATATCCACGGGCTGGCAAGGGAGCGCAGCGACCGCGCAGGGCGAAGCCCGGAGAGCA
AGCCCGTAGGGGGGGCGCGCCCAGCTGTCTAGGGCGGCGGATTTGTCCTACTCAGGAGAGCGTTCACCGA
CAAACAACAGATAAAACGAAAGGCCCAGTCTTTCGACTGAGCCTTTCGTTTTATTTGATGCCTTTAATTA
AGG
